>Addgene plasmid #15462 | pGEM-MNT-1 | depositor partial sequence | sequence record 8300 | Author sequence
TGCATCTAACTTGCTTTTGGGTTTTCTCTGTTTTAGATAATCCAGGAAGATATCCTTGATAACGTCAATG
ATAAAAACGAGAAGGAAGAAGTGATAAAGAGAAAAATCCCTTATATTCTGAAAAGGCAGCTGTATGAAAA
TAAACCCAGAAGGCCCTACATTCTCAAGAGGGGTTCCTACTACTACTGAGAAGCTAATTCTTGACCTGTG
ATTGTGATTGATTACCTGATATCTAGATATATAATTATATGTGTGAATAAATGTGACAGAACTTGATTAT
TTCATCTTTTCCCACAATTGTGCTTTATTGGATGTGATGTTTCTTGCATTCATGTAAATTGGATGCAATG
TTTTCAAATAAATGTAGATCTTGAGCATGATGTGTTCTGTATAATTTTAATAGATAATAATCATAAAATA
TGTAGAACATTTTGTCAATTTGCAAGATAAGTTATGGGTCACATGAACAGTCATGGCATTTAGCACGTTA
TAGGAAATTATAAGAGATTATAACCAAATGGAGCGTTATTAACCCAAAGCAGAACAATGGTGCCAATTTG
ATTATTAACTTAAAAAAATATACACTGCTTCCCATAAACTGCTAGTTCATCTCTCGGTACAAAGGAGTTA
CTATCATATAAAGACTCATCTGAAAGAATTGTTAATGAAACCTCATTCTTTATGTTTATCTCAGTGTCTC
TTTACATGGATATTTTGCCTGTCAAATGAATTGATAGCTAATAAAAGTCAACAAGCCATCAGAATCTAAT
TCTTTATTGCAGAATTACTTGTTTTAACAGAATTC
