>Addgene plasmid #15462 | pGEM-MNT-1 | addgene partial sequence | sequence record 21989 | 15462 with T7
CTAACTTGGCTTTTGGGTTTTCTCTGTTTTAGATAATCCAGGAAGATATCCTTGATAACGTCAATGATAA
AAACGAGAAGGAAGAAGTGATAAAGAGAAAAATCCCTTATATTCTGAAAAGGCAGCTGTATGAAAATAAA
CCCAGAAGGCCCTACATTCTCAAGAGGGGTTCCTACTACTACTGAGAAGCTAATTCTTGACCTGTGATTG
TGATTGATTACCTGATATCTAGATATATAATTATATGTGTGAATAAATGTGACAGAACTTGATTATTTCA
TCTTTTCCCACAATTGTGCTTTATTGGATGTGATGTTTCTTGCATTCATGTAAATTGGATGCAATGTTTT
CAAATAAATGTAGATCTTGAGCATGATGTGTTCTGTATAATTTTAATAGATAATAATCATAAAATATGTA
GAACATTTTGTCAATTTGCAAGATAAGTTATGGGTCACATGAACAGTCATGGCATTTAGCACGTTATAGG
AAATTATAAGAGATTATAACCAAATGGAGCGTTATTAACCCAAAGCAGAACAATGGTGCCAATTTGATTA
TTAACTTAAAAAAATATACACTGCTTCCCATAAACTGCTAGTTCATCTCTCGGTACAAAGGAGTTACTAT
CATATAAAGACTCATCTGAAAGAATTGTTAATGAAACCTCATTCTTTATGTTTATCTCAGTGTCTCTTTA
CATGGATATTTTGCCCTGTCAATGAATTGATAGCTAATAAAAGTCAAACAGCCATC
