>Addgene plasmid #15462 | pGEM-MNT-1 | addgene partial sequence | sequence record 21990 | SP6 5'-ATTTAGGTGACACTATAG-3'
GAATTAGATTCTGATGGCTTGTTGACTTTTATTAGCTATCAATTCATTTGACAGGCAAAATATCCATGTA
AAGAGACACTGAGATAAACATAAAGAATGAGGTTTCATTAACAATTCTTTCAGATGAGTCTTTATATGAT
AGTAACTCCTTTGTACCGAGAGATGAACTAGCAGTTTATGGGAAGCAGTGTATATTTTTTTAAGTTAATA
ATCAAATTGGCACCATTGTTCTGCTTTGGGTTAATAACGCTCCATTTGGTTATAATCTCTTATAATTTCC
TATAACGTGCTAAATGCCATGACTGTTCATGTGACCCATAACTTATCTTGCAAATTGACAAAATGTTCTA
CATATTTTATGATTATTATCTATTAAAATTATACAGAACACATCATGCTCAAGATCTACATTTATTTGAA
AACATTGCATCCAATTTACATGAATGCAAGAAACATCACATCCAATAAAGCACAATTGTGGGAAAAGATG
AAATAATCAAGTTCTGTCACATTTATTCACACATATAATTATATATCTAGATATCAGGTAATCAATCACA
ATCACAGGTCAAGAATTAGCTTCTCAGTAGTAGTAGGAACCCCTCTTGAGAATGTAGGGCCTTCTGGGTT
TATTTTCATACAGCTGCCTTTTCAGAATATAAGGGATTTTTCTCTTTATCACTTCTTCCTTCTCGTTTTT
ATCATTGACGTTATCAAGGATATCTTCCTGGATTATCTAAAACAGAGAAAACCC
