[The description below was written by a language model from this plasmid's Addgene catalogue record.]
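Description:
pGEM-MNT-1 is a bacterial cloning and in vitro transcription plasmid built on the pGEM4 backbone (about 2.7 kb without insert). It is maintained at high copy number in E. coli under ampicillin selection. No feature table is provided, so the details of the origin and resistance cassette are not individually annotated. They can be assumed to be those of the standard pGEM backbone.

The insert is an approximately 805 bp fragment of the mouse neurotensin gene (Nts), covering the fourth exon together with 3' untranslated sequence. It was introduced by restriction cloning: the 5' junction was made through an NsiI site that was destroyed in the process, while the EcoRI site at the 3' end remains intact. The listed sequencing primers, T7 on the 5' side and SP6 on the 3' side, reflect the opposing bacteriophage RNA polymerase promoters that flank the cloning site in pGEM-type vectors. This arrangement allows run-off transcription of either strand from linearised template, giving sense or antisense RNA according to the polymerase used. The record does not state which promoter produces the antisense strand, although the primer orientation suggests that SP6 reads from the 3' end of the insert.

The plasmid has no eukaryotic promoter, tag or reporter and is not meant for protein expression. According to the depositor, its purpose is to serve as a template for an in situ hybridisation probe detecting neurotensin mRNA. It is associated with a study of the development and topography of the lateral olfactory tract in the mouse. Part of the plasmid derives from a construct made in another laboratory.
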