Addgene plasmid #15462: pGEM-MNT-1
Depositing lab: Peter Mombaerts. Depositing organization: Rockefeller University. Publication: Development and topography of the lateral olfactory tract in the mouse: imaging by genetically encoded and injected fluorescent markers. Walz A, Omura M, Mombaerts P. J Neurobiol. 2006 Jul . 66(8):835-46. 10.1002/neu.20266 PubMed 16673392.
Backbone
  Vector backbone: pGEM4
  Backbone manufacturer: Promega
  Backbone size w/o insert (bp): 2700
  Vector type: cloning and transcription vector
Growth in bacteria
  Bacterial resistance: Ampicillin, 100 μg/mL
  Growth temperature: 37°C
  Growth strain: DH5alpha
  Copy number: High Copy
Gene/Insert
  Gene/Insert name: neurotensin (alt name: neurotensin exon4 + 3' UTR)
  Species: M. musculus (mouse)
  Insert size (bp): 805
  Entrez Gene: Nts (a.k.a. 5033428E16Rik, NMN-125, NN, NT, NT/N, NTS1)
  Cloning method: Restriction Enzyme; 5′ cloning site NsiI (destroyed during cloning); 3′ cloning site EcoRI (not destroyed)
  Sequencing primers: 5′ T7; 3′ SP6
Resource information
  A portion of this plasmid was derived from a plasmid made by: Dr. Paul R. Dobner University of Massachusetts Department of Molecular Genetics and Microbiology
Terms and licenses: Academic/Nonprofit Terms; Industry Terms: Not Available to Industry
Depositor comments: This is a stretch of about 800bp encompassing the 4th exon of the neurotensin gene in mouse. It can be used as an in situ probe.
How to cite: pGEM-MNT-1 was a gift from Peter Mombaerts (Addgene plasmid # 15462 ; http://n2t.net/addgene:15462 ; RRID:Addgene_15462)
